>Addgene plasmid #226916 | pAAV-MYL2-inteinC-SpC aa714-1368-U6-Camk2d sgRNA7 | addgene full sequence | sequence record 455603 | Addgene NGS Result
ATTAGGCTGCGCGCTCGCTCGCTCACTGAGGCCGCCCGGGCAAAGCCCGGGCGTCGGGCGACCTTTGGTC
GCCCGGCCTCAGTGAGCGAGCGAGCGCGCAGAGAGGGAGTGGCCAACTCCATCACTAGGGGTTCCTTGTA
GTTAATGATTAACCCGCCATGCTACTTATCTACGTAGCCATGCTCTAGGAAGATCGGAATTCGGAGTTCC
GGGGTTACTCTTCCCCATTAGACAATGGCAGGGAAGAGAGCACACCCCATCATCCCCAGGCCAGGCCCCA
GCCACTGACTCTTTAACCTTGAAGGCATTTTTGGGTCTCACGTGTCCACCCAGGCGGGTGGCCGCCTTTG
AGCAGCTCTTACTTCAGAAGAACGGCATGGAGTGGGGGGTGGGGGGCTTAGGTGGCCTCCGCCTCACCTA
CAACTGCCAAAAGTGGTCATGGGGTTATTTTTAACCCCAGGGGAGAGGTATTTATTGTTCCACAGCAGGG
GCAGAGGCCAGCAGGCTCCTCGAACTCTCCAGAGGTGGCAACTGGCCTCAGACACCGACCGGTGCCACCA
TGGCGGCGGCGTGCCCGGAACTGCGTCAGCTGGCGCAGAGCGATGTGTATTGGGATCCGATTGTGAGCAT
TGAACCGGATGGCGTGGAAGAAGTGTTTGATCTGACCGTGCCGGGCCCGCATAACTTTGTGGCGAACGAT
ATTATTGCGCATAACTCCGGCCAGGGCGATAGCCTGCACGAGCACATTGCCAATCTGGCCGGCAGCCCCG
CCATTAAGAAGGGCATCCTGCAGACAGTGAAGGTGGTGGACGAGCTCGTGAAAGTGATGGGCCGGCACAA
GCCCGAGAACATCGTGATCGAAATGGCCAGAGAGAACCAGACCACCCAGAAGGGACAGAAGAACAGCCGC
GAGAGAATGAAGCGGATCGAAGAGGGCATCAAAGAGCTGGGCAGCCAGATCCTGAAAGAACACCCCGTGG
AAAACACCCAGCTGCAGAACGAGAAGCTGTACCTGTACTACCTGCAGAATGGGCGGGATATGTACGTGGA
CCAGGAACTGGACATCAACCGGCTGTCCGACTACGATGTGGACCATATCGTGCCTCAGAGCTTTCTGAAG
GACGACTCCATCGACAACAAGGTGCTGACCAGAAGCGACAAGAACCGGGGCAAGAGCGACAACGTGCCCT
CCGAAGAGGTCGTGAAGAAGATGAAGAACTACTGGCGGCAGCTGCTGAACGCCAAGCTGATTACCCAGAG
AAAGTTCGACAATCTGACCAAGGCCGAGAGAGGCGGCCTGAGCGAACTGGATAAGGCCGGCTTCATCAAG
AGACAGCTGGTGGAAACCCGGCAGATCACAAAGCACGTGGCACAGATCCTGGACTCCCGGATGAACACTA
AGTACGACGAGAATGACAAGCTGATCCGGGAAGTGAAAGTGATCACCCTGAAGTCCAAGCTGGTGTCCGA
TTTCCGGAAGGATTTCCAGTTTTACAAAGTGCGCGAGATCAACAACTACCACCACGCCCACGACGCCTAC
CTGAACGCCGTCGTGGGAACCGCCCTGATCAAAAAGTACCCTAAGCTGGAAAGCGAGTTCGTGTACGGCG
ACTACAAGGTGTACGACGTGCGGAAGATGATCGCCAAGAGCGAGCAGGAAATCGGCAAGGCTACCGCCAA
GTACTTCTTCTACAGCAACATCATGAACTTTTTCAAGACCGAGATTACCCTGGCCAACGGCGAGATCCGG
AAGCGGCCTCTGATCGAGACAAACGGCGAAACCGGGGAGATCGTGTGGGATAAGGGCCGGGATTTTGCCA
CCGTGCGGAAAGTGCTGAGCATGCCCCAAGTGAATATCGTGAAAAAGACCGAGGTGCAGACAGGCGGCTT
CAGCAAAGAGTCTATCCTGCCCAAGAGGAACAGCGATAAGCTGATCGCCAGAAAGAAGGACTGGGACCCT
AAGAAGTACGGCGGCTTCGACAGCCCCACCGTGGCCTATTCTGTGCTGGTGGTGGCCAAAGTGGAAAAGG
GCAAGTCCAAGAAACTGAAGAGTGTGAAAGAGCTGCTGGGGATCACCATCATGGAAAGAAGCAGCTTCGA
GAAGAATCCCATCGACTTTCTGGAAGCCAAGGGCTACAAAGAAGTGAAAAAGGACCTGATCATCAAGCTG
CCTAAGTACTCCCTGTTCGAGCTGGAAAACGGCCGGAAGAGAATGCTGGCCTCTGCCGGCGAACTGCAGA
AGGGAAACGAACTGGCCCTGCCCTCCAAATATGTGAACTTCCTGTACCTGGCCAGCCACTATGAGAAGCT
GAAGGGCTCCCCCGAGGATAATGAGCAGAAACAGCTGTTTGTGGAACAGCACAAGCACTACCTGGACGAG
ATCATCGAGCAGATCAGCGAGTTCTCCAAGAGAGTGATCCTGGCCGACGCTAATCTGGACAAAGTGCTGT
CCGCCTACAACAAGCACCGGGATAAGCCCATCAGAGAGCAGGCCGAGAATATCATCCACCTGTTTACCCT
GACCAATCTGGGAGCCCCTGCCGCCTTCAAGTACTTTGACACCACCATCGACCGGAAGAGGTACACCAGC
ACCAAAGAGGTGCTGGACGCCACCCTGATCCACCAGAGCATCACCGGCCTGTACGAGACACGGATCGACC
TGTCTCAGCTGGGAGGCGACTCTGGCGGCTCAAAAAGAACCGCCGACGGCAGCGAATTCGAGCCCAAGAA
GAAGAGGAAAGTCTAAACCGGTTGGCTAATAAAGGAAATTTATTTTCATTGCAATAGTGTGTTGGAATTT
TTTGTGTCTCTCACTCGGAAGGACATATGGGAGGGCAAATCATTTAAAACATCAGAATGAGTATTTGGTT
TAGAGTTTGGCAACATATGCCCATATGAGGCCCTCACGCGTAAAAAAGCACCGACTCGGTGCCACTTTTT
CAAGTTGATAACGGACTAGCCTTATTTTAACTTGCTATTTCTAGCTCTAAAACGCAGGCATGGTTTGGTA
AGTCGGTGTTTCGTCCTTTCCACAAGATATATAAAGCCAAGAAATCGAAATACTTTCAAGTTACGGTAAG
CATATGATAGTCCATTTTAAAACATAATTTTAAAACTGCAAACTACCCAAGAAATTATTACTTTCTACGT
CACGTATTTTGTACTAATATCTTTGTGTTTACAGTCAAATTAATTCCAATTATCTCTCTAACAGCCTTGT
ATCGTATATGCAAATATGAAGGAATCATGGGAAATAGGCCCTCGGTACCGGCGATGCTGGCTGCCATGAA
CAAAGGTTGGCTATAAAGAGGTCATCAGTATATGAAACAGCCCCCTGCTGTCCATTCCTTATTCCATAGA
AAAGCCTTGACTTGAGGTTAGATTTTTTTTATATTTTGTTTTGTGTTATTTTTTTCTTTAACATCCCTAA
AATTTTCCTTACATGTTTTACTAGCCAGATTTTTCCTCCTCTCCTGACTACTCCCAGTCATAGCTGTCCC
TCTTCTCTTATGGAGATCGGATCCGAATTCCCGATAAGGATCTTCCTAGAGCATGGCTACGTAGATAAGT
AGCATGGCGGGTTAATCATTAACTACAAGGAACCCCTAGTGATGGAGTTGGCCACTCCCTCTCTGCGCGC
TCGCTCGCTCACTGAGGCCGGGCGACCAAAGGTCGCCCGACGCCCGGGCTTTGCCCGGGCGGCCTCAGTG
AGCGAGCGAGCGCGCAGCCTTAATTAACCTAATTCACTGGCCGTCGTTTTACAACGTCGTGACTGGGAAA
ACCCTGGCGTTACCCAACTTAATCGCCTTGCAGCACATCCCCCTTTCGCCAGCTGGCGTAATAGCGAAGA
GGCCCGCACCGATCGCCCTTCCCAACAGTTGCGCAGCCTGAATGGCGAATGGG
[124 nt withheld, positions 3904-4027]
C
[91 nt withheld, positions 4029-4119]
A
[49 nt withheld, positions 4121-4169]
CCTTTGACGTTGGAGTCCACGTTCTTT
[37 nt withheld, positions 4197-4233]
ACCCTATCTCGGTCTATTCTTTTGATTTATAAGGGATTTTGCCGATTTCGGCCTATTGGTTAAAAAATGA
GCTGATTTAACAAAAATTTAACGCGAATTTTAACAAAATATTAACGCTTACAATTTAGGTGGCACTTTTC
GGGGAAATGTGCGCGGAACCCCTATTTGTTTATTTTTCTAAATACATTCAAATATGTATCCGCTCATGAG
ACAATAACCCTGATAAATGCTTCAATAATATTGAAAAAGGAAGAGTATGAGTATTCAACATTTCCGTGTC
GCCCTTATTCCCTTTTTTGCGGCATTTTGCCTTCCTGTTTTTGCTCACCCAGAAACGCTGGTGAAAGTAA
AAGATGCTGAAGATCAGTTGGGTGCACGAGTGGGTTACATCGAACTGGATCTCAACAGCGGTAAGATCCT
TGAGAGTTTTCGCCCCGAAGAACGTTTTCCAATGATGAGCACTTTTAAAGTTCTGCTATGTGGCGCGGTA
TTATCCCGTATTGACGCCGGGCAAGAGCAACTCGGTCGCCGCATACACTATTCTCAGAATGACTTGGTTG
AGTACTCACCAGTCACAGAAAAGCATCTTACGGATGGCATGACAGTAAGAGAATTATGCAGTGCTGCCAT
AACCATGAGTGATAACACTGCGGCCAACTTACTTCTGACAACGATCGGAGGACCGAAGGAGCTAACCGCT
TTTTTGCACAACATGGGGGATCATGTAACTCGCCTTGATCGTTGGGAACCGGAGCTGAATGAAGCCATAC
CAAACGACGAGCGTGACACCACGATGCCTGTAGCAATGGCAACAACGTTGCGCAAACTATTAACTGGCGA
ACTACTTACTCTAGCTTCCCGGCAACAATTAATAGACTGGATGGAGGCGGATAAAGTTGCAGGACCACTT
CTGCGCTCGGCCCTTCCGGCTGGCTGGTTTATTGCTGATAAATCTGGAGCCGGTGAGCGTGGGTCTCGCG
GTATCATTGCAGCACTGGGGCCAGATGGTAAGCCCTCCCGTATCGTAGTTATCTACACGACGGGGAGTCA
GGCAACTATGGATGAACGAAATAGACAGATCGCTGAGATAGGTGCCTCACTGATTAAGCATTGGTAACTG
TCAGACCAAGTTTACTCATATATACTTTAGATTGATTTAAAACTTCATTTTTAATTTAAAAGGATCTAGG
TGAAGATCCTTTTTGATAATCTCATGACCAAAATCCCTTAACGTGAGTTTTCGTTCCACTGAGCGTCAGA
CCCCGTAGAAAAGATCAAAGGATCTTCTTGAGATCCTTTTTTTCTGCGCGTAATCTGCTGCTTGCAAACA
AAAAAACCACCGCTACCAGCGGTGGTTTGTTTGCCGGATCAAGAGCTACCAACTCTTTTTCCGAAGGTAA
CTGGCTTCAGCAGAGCGCAGATACCAAATACTGTTCTTCTAGTGTAGCCGTAGTTAGGCCACCACTTCAA
GAACTCTGTAGCACCGCCTACATACCTCGCTCTGCTAATCCTGTTACCAGTGGCTGCTGCCAGTGGCGAT
AAGTCGTGTCTTACCGGGTTGGACTCAAGACGATAGTTACCGGATAAGGCGCAGCGGTCGGGCTGAACGG
GGGGTTCGTGCACACAGCCCAGCTTGGAGCGAACGACCTACACCGAACTGAGATACCTACAGCGTGAGCT
ATGAGAAAGCGCCACGCTTCCCGAAGGGAGAAAGGCGGACAGGTATCCGGTAAGCGGCAGGGTCGGAACA
GGAGAGCGCACGAGGGAGCTTCCAGGGGGAAACGCCTGGTATCTTTATAGTCCTGTCGGGTTTCGCCACC
TCTGACTTGAGCGTCGATTTTTGTGATGCTCGTCAGGGGGGCGGAGCCTATGGAAAAACGCCAGCAACGC
GGCCTTTTTACGGTTCCTGGCCTTTTGCTGGCCTTTTGCTCACATGTTCTTTCCTGCGTTATCCCCTGAT
TCTGTGGATAACCGTATTACCGCCTTTGAGTGAGCTGATACCGCTCGCCGCAGCCGAACGACCGAGCGCA
GCGAGTCAGTGAGCGAGGAAGCGGAAGAGCGCCCAATACGCAAACCGCCTCTCCCCGCGCGTTGGCCGAT
TCATTAATGCAGCTGGCACGACAGGTTTCCCGACTGGAAAGCGGGCAGTGAGCGCAACGCAATTAATGTG
AGTTAGCTCACTCATTAGGCACCCCAGGCTTTACACTTTATGCTTCCGGCTCGTATGTTGTGTGGAATTG
TGAGCGGATAACAATTTCACACAGGAAACAGCTATGACCATGATTACGCCAGATTTAATTAAGGCCTTA
Features (pLannotate 1.2.2; 16 found; start..end, strand, type, name):
      6..136     -  repeat_region  AAV2 ITR (fragment): inverted terminal repeat of adeno-associated virus serotype 2 inverted
    554..733     +  CDS            dnaB (fragment): DNAB_SYNY3 - Experimental evidence at protein level: Swiss-Prot protein existence level 1. Participates in initiation and elongation during chromosome replication; it exhibits DNA-dependent ATPase activity. From Synechocystis sp. (strain PCC 6803 / Kazusa).
    716..2680    +  CDS            Cas9(C) (fragment): C-terminal portion of Streptococcus pyogenes Cas9 (Zetsche et al., 2015)
   2758..2813    +  polyA_signal   β-globin poly(A) signal: rabbit β-globin polyadenylation signal (Gil and Proudfoot, 1987)
   2918..2993    -  misc_RNA       gRNA scaffold: guide RNA scaffold for the Streptococcus pyogenes CRISPR/Cas9 system
   3023..3263    -  promoter       U6 promoter: RNA polymerase III promoter for human U6 snRNA
   3598..3728    +  repeat_region  AAV2 ITR (fragment): inverted terminal repeat of adeno-associated virus serotype 2 inverted
   3742..3899    +  CDS            lacZα (fragment): LacZα fragment of β-galactosidase; lacZ fragment
   3904..4332    +  rep_origin     f1 ori (sequence partly withheld): f1 bacteriophage origin of replication; arrow indicates direction of (+) strand synthesis
   4385..4489    +  promoter       AmpR promoter: bla
   4490..5350    +  CDS            AmpR: β-lactamase; bla; confers resistance to ampicillin, carbenicillin, and related antibiotics
   5521..6109    +  rep_origin     ori: high-copy-number ColE1/pMB1/pBR322/pUC origin of replication
   6292..6384    +  CDS            lacI (fragment): lac repressor; lacI; The lac repressor binds to the lac operator to inhibit transcription in E. coli. This inhibition can be relieved by adding lactose or isopropyl-β-D-thiogalactopyranoside (IPTG).
   6397..6418    +  protein_bind   CAP binding site: CAP binding activates transcription in the presence of cAMP. E. coli catabolite activator protein
   6433..6463    +  promoter       lac promoter: promoter for the E. coli lac operon
   6471..6487    +  protein_bind   lac operator: The lac repressor binds to the lac operator to inhibit transcription in E. coli. This inhibition can be relieved by adding lactose or isopropyl-β-D-thiogalactopyranoside (IPTG). lac repressor encoded by lacI
