[The description below was written by a language model from this plasmid's Addgene catalogue record and pLannotate feature annotations shown in this document.]
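Description:
pAAV-MYL2-inteinC-SpC aa714-1368-U6-Camk2d sgRNA7 is a 6.5 kb AAV transfer plasmid that carries the C-terminal half of a split, intein-reconstituted SpCas9-based editor together with a guide RNA. It was derived from a pAAV-CASI-inteinC SpG-C U6-sgRNA scaffold backbone by Gibson cloning. It is propagated in E. coli using a high-copy ColE1/pUC origin and ampicillin resistance (AmpR). The backbone also contains an f1 origin and remnants of the lac region (lacZα and lacI fragments, lac promoter and operator). Two AAV2 inverted terminal repeats flank the payload and define the segment that is packaged into recombinant AAV particles.

Between the ITRs, the record states that a MYL2 promoter drives the protein-coding cassette. This promoter was not picked up by the automated annotation and presumably lies in the unannotated stretch upstream of the coding region. The open reading frame begins with a C-intein, annotated as a fragment of Synechocystis DnaB, which contains a well-known intein. This is fused to the C-terminal portion of Streptococcus pyogenes Cas9, residues 714–1368 according to the name and listed as a nickase ("nSp Cas9C"). A rabbit β-globin polyadenylation signal terminates the cassette. In the opposite orientation, a human U6 Pol III promoter expresses an SpCas9-scaffold sgRNA targeting the 5′ splice site of murine Camk2d intron 7.

On its own the plasmid encodes only half of the enzyme. It is designed for co-delivery with a partner vector supplying the N-terminal portion fused to an N-intein, so that protein trans-splicing rebuilds the full-length protein. The associated publication concerns adenine base editor-mediated gene silencing in the heart, which is consistent with disrupting the Camk2d splice donor, with MYL2 being a cardiac myosin light chain gene.
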