Addgene plasmid #226916: pAAV-MYL2-inteinC-SpC aa714-1368-U6-Camk2d sgRNA7
Purpose: Expresses Sp cas9C by MYL2 promoter and sgRNA targeting murine Camk2d intron7 5' splice site by U6 promoter
Depositing lab: Yuxuan Guo. Depositing organization: Peking University Health Science Center. Publication: ABE-Mediated Cardiac Gene Silencing via Single AAVs Requires DNA Accessibility. Liu Z, Yang L, Yang Y, Li J, Chen Z, Guo C, Guo Q, Li Q, Zhao D, Hu X, Gao F, Guo Y. Circ Res. 2025 Jan 16. doi: 10.1161/CIRCRESAHA.124.325611. PubMed 39817340.
Backbone
  Vector backbone: pAAV-CASI-inteinC-aa713 SpG C-U6- sgRNA scaffold
  Vector type: AAV
Growth in bacteria
  Bacterial resistance: Ampicillin, 100 μg/mL
  Growth temperature: 37°C
  Growth strain: NEB Stable
  Copy number: Unknown
Gene/Insert
  Gene/Insert name: MYL2, inteinC, nSp Cas9C
  gRNA/shRNA sequence: acttAccaaaccatgcctgc
  Promoter: MYL2
  Cloning method: Gibson Cloning
  Sequencing primers: 5′ gctctaggaagatcggaatt
Terms and licenses: Academic/Nonprofit Terms; Industry Terms: Not Available to Industry
How to cite: pAAV-MYL2-inteinC-SpC aa714-1368-U6-Camk2d sgRNA7 was a gift from Yuxuan Guo (Addgene plasmid # 226916 ; http://n2t.net/addgene:226916 ; RRID:Addgene_226916)
